>Addgene plasmid #250858 | pLJM1-Halo-NLS | addgene full sequence | sequence record 498584 | Addgene NGS Result
TATGCCAAGTACGCCCCCTATTGACGTCAATGACGGTAAATGGCCCGCCTGGCATTATGCCCAGTACATG
ACCTTATGGGACTTTCCTACTTGGCAGTACATCTACGTATTAGTCATCGCTATTACCATGGTGATGCGGT
TTTGGCAGTACATCAATGGGCGTGGATAGCGGTTTGACTCACGGGGATTTCCAAGTCTCCACCCCATTGA
CGTCAATGGGAGTTTGTTTTGGCACCAAAATCAACGGGACTTTCCAAAATGTCGTAACAACTCCGCCCCA
TTGACGCAAATGGGCGGTAGGCGTGTACGGTGGGAGGTCTATATAAGCAGAGCTGGTTTAGTGAACCGTC
AGATCCGCTAGCGCTACCGGTGTCGACGATATCTCTAGAGCCACCATGGCAGAAATCGGTACTGGCTTTC
CATTCGACCCCCATTATGTGGAAGTCCTGGGCGAGCGCATGCACTACGTCGATGTTGGTCCGCGCGATGG
CACCCCTGTGCTGTTCCTGCACGGTAACCCGACCTCCTCCTACGTGTGGCGCAACATCATCCCGCATGTT
GCACCGACCCATCGCTGCATTGCTCCAGACCTGATCGGTATGGGCAAATCCGACAAACCAGACCTGGGTT
ATTTCTTCGACGACCACGTCCGCTTCATGGATGCCTTCATCGAAGCCCTGGGTCTGGAAGAGGTCGTCCT
GGTCATTCACGACTGGGGCTCCGCTCTGGGTTTCCACTGGGCCAAGCGCAATCCAGAGCGCGTCAAAGGT
ATTGCATTTATGGAGTTCATCCGCCCTATCCCGACCTGGGACGAATGGCCAGAATTTGCCCGCGAGACCT
TCCAGGCCTTCCGCACCACCGACGTCGGCCGCAAGCTGATCATCGATCAGAACGTTTTTATCGAGGGTAC
GCTGCCGATGGGTGTCGTCCGCCCGCTGACTGAAGTCGAGATGGACCATTACCGCGAGCCGTTCCTGAAT
CCTGTTGACCGCGAGCCACTGTGGCGCTTCCCAAACGAGCTGCCAATCGCCGGTGAGCCAGCGAACATCG
TCGCGCTGGTCGAAGAATACATGGACTGGCTGCACCAGTCCCCTGTCCCGAAGCTGCTGTTCTGGGGCAC
CCCAGGCGTTCTGATCCCACCGGCCGAAGCCGCTCGCCTGGCCAAAAGCCTGCCTAACTGCAAGGCTGTG
GACATCGGCCCGGGTCTGAATCTGCTGCAAGAAGACAACCCGGACCTGATCGGCAGCGAGATCGCGCGCT
GGCTGTCGACGCTCGAGATTTCCGGATCCGCTGGCTCCGCTGCTGGTTCTGGCGAATTCCCAAAGAAGAA
GCGGAAGGTCTGAGAATTCTCGACCTCGAGACAAATGGCAGTATTCATCCACAATTTTAAAAGAAAAGGG
GGGATTGGGGGGTACAGTGCAGGGGAAAGAATAGTAGACATAATAGCAACAGACATACAAACTAAAGAAT
TACAAAAACAAATTACAAAAATTCAAAATTTTCGGGTTTATTACAGGGACAGCAGAGATCCACTTTGGCC
GCGGCTCGAGGGGGTTGGGGTTGCGCCTTTTCCAAGGCAGCCCTGGGTTTGCGCAGGGACGCGGCTGCTC
TGGGCGTGGTTCCGGGAAACGCAGCGGCGCCGACCCTGGGTCTCGCACATTCTTCACGTCCGTTCGCAGC
GTCACCCGGATCTTCGCCGCTACCCTTGTGGGCCCCCCGGCGACGCTTCCTGCTCCGCCCCTAAGTCGGG
AAGGTTCCTTGCGGTTCGCGGCGTGCCGGACGTGACAAACGGAAGCCGCACGTCTCACTAGTACCCTCGC
AGACGGACAGCGCCAGGGAGCAATGGCAGCGCGCCGACCGCGATGGGCTGTGGCCAATAGCGGCTGCTCA
GCAGGGCGCGCCGAGAGCAGCGGCCGGGAAGGGGCGGTGCGGGAGGCGGGGTGTGGGGCGGTAGTGTGGG
CCCTGTTCCTGCCCGCGCGGTGTTCCGCATTCTGCAAGCCTCCGGAGCGCACGTCGGCAGTCGGCTCCCT
CGTTGACCGAATCACCGACCTCTCTCCCCAGGGGGATCCACCGGAGCTTACCATGACCGAGTACAAGCCC
ACGGTGCGCCTCGCCACCCGCGACGACGTCCCCAGGGCCGTACGCACCCTCGCCGCCGCGTTCGCCGACT
ACCCCGCCACGCGCCACACCGTCGATCCGGACCGCCACATCGAGCGGGTCACCGAGCTGCAAGAACTCTT
CCTCACGCGCGTCGGGCTCGACATCGGCAAGGTGTGGGTCGCGGACGACGGCGCCGCGGTGGCGGTCTGG
ACCACGCCGGAGAGCGTCGAAGCGGGGGCGGTGTTCGCCGAGATCGGCCCGCGCATGGCCGAGTTGAGCG
GTTCCCGGCTGGCCGCGCAGCAACAGATGGAAGGCCTCCTGGCGCCGCACCGGCCCAAGGAGCCCGCGTG
GTTCCTGGCCACCGTCGGCGTCTCGCCCGACCACCAGGGCAAGGGTCTGGGCAGCGCCGTCGTGCTCCCC
GGAGTGGAGGCGGCCGAGCGCGCCGGGGTGCCCGCCTTCCTGGAGACCTCCGCGCCCCGCAACCTCCCCT
TCTACGAGCGGCTCGGCTTCACCGTCACCGCCGACGTCGAGGTGCCCGAAGGACCGCGCACCTGGTGCAT
GACCCGCAAGCCCGGTGCCTGACGCCCGCCCCACGACCCGCAGCGCCCGACCGAAAGGAGCGCACGACCC
CATGCATCGGTACCTTTAAGACCAATGACTTACAAGGCAGCTGTAGATCTTAGCCACTTTTTAAAAGAAA
AGGGGGGACTGGAAGGGCTAATTCACTCCCAACGAAGACAAGATCTGCTTTTTGCTTGTACTGGGTCTCT
CTGGTTAGACCAGATCTGAGCCTGGGAGCTCTCTGGCTAACTAGGGAACCCACTGCTTAAGCCTCAATAA
AGCTTGCCTTGAGTGCTTCAAGTAGTGTGTGCCCGTCTGTTGTGTGACTCTGGTAACTAGAGATCCCTCA
GACCCTTTTAGTCAGTGTGGAAAATCTCTAGCAGTAGTAGTTCATGTCATCTTATTATTCAGTATTTATA
ACTTGCAAAGAAATGAATATCAGAGAGTGAGAGGAACTTGTTTATTGCAGCTTATAATGGTTACAAATAA
AGCAATAGCATCACAAATTTCACAAATAAAGCATTTTTTTCACTGCATTCTAGTTGTGGTTTGTCCAAAC
TCATCAATGTATCTTATCATGTCTGGCTCTAGCTATCCCGCCCCTAACTCCGCCCATCCCGCCCCTAACT
CCGCCCAGTTCCGCCCATTCTCCGCCCCATGGCTGACTAATTTTTTTTATTTATGCAGAGGCCGAGGCCG
CCTCGGCCTCTGAGCTATTCCAGAAGTAGTGAGGAGGCTTTTTTGGAGGCCTAGGGACGTACCCAATTCG
CCCTATAGTGAGTCGTATTACGCGCGCTCACTGGCCGTCGTTTTACAACGTCGTGACTGGGAAAACCCTG
GCGTTACCCAACTTAATCGCCTTGCAGCACATCCCCCTTTCGCCAGCTGGCGTAATAGCGAAGAGGCCCG
CACCGATCGCCCTTCCCAACAGTTGCGCAGCCTGAATGGCGAATGGG
[124 nt withheld, positions 3618-3741]
C
[91 nt withheld, positions 3743-3833]
A
[49 nt withheld, positions 3835-3883]
CCTTTGACGTTGGAGTCCACGTTCTTT
[37 nt withheld, positions 3911-3947]
ACCCTATCTCGGTCTATTCTTTTGATTTATAAGGGATTTTGCCGATTTCGGCCTATTGGTTAAAAAATGA
GCTGATTTAACAAAAATTTAACGCGAATTTTAACAAAATATTAACGCTTACAATTTAGGTGGCACTTTTC
GGGGAAATGTGCGCGGAACCCCTATTTGTTTATTTTTCTAAATACATTCAAATATGTATCCGCTCATGAG
ACAATAACCCTGATAAATGCTTCAATAATATTGAAAAAGGAAGAGTATGAGTATTCAACATTTCCGTGTC
GCCCTTATTCCCTTTTTTGCGGCATTTTGCCTTCCTGTTTTTGCTCACCCAGAAACGCTGGTGAAAGTAA
AAGATGCTGAAGATCAGTTGGGTGCACGAGTGGGTTACATCGAACTGGATCTCAACAGCGGTAAGATCCT
TGAGAGTTTTCGCCCCGAAGAACGTTTTCCAATGATGAGCACTTTTAAAGTTCTGCTATGTGGCGCGGTA
TTATCCCGTATTGACGCCGGGCAAGAGCAACTCGGTCGCCGCATACACTATTCTCAGAATGACTTGGTTG
AGTACTCACCAGTCACAGAAAAGCATCTTACGGATGGCATGACAGTAAGAGAATTATGCAGTGCTGCCAT
AACCATGAGTGATAACACTGCGGCCAACTTACTTCTGACAACGATCGGAGGACCGAAGGAGCTAACCGCT
TTTTTGCACAACATGGGGGATCATGTAACTCGCCTTGATCGTTGGGAACCGGAGCTGAATGAAGCCATAC
CAAACGACGAGCGTGACACCACGATGCCTGTAGCAATGGCAACAACGTTGCGCAAACTATTAACTGGCGA
ACTACTTACTCTAGCTTCCCGGCAACAATTAATAGACTGGATGGAGGCGGATAAAGTTGCAGGACCACTT
CTGCGCTCGGCCCTTCCGGCTGGCTGGTTTATTGCTGATAAATCTGGAGCCGGTGAGCGTGGGTCTCGCG
GTATCATTGCAGCACTGGGGCCAGATGGTAAGCCCTCCCGTATCGTAGTTATCTACACGACGGGGAGTCA
GGCAACTATGGATGAACGAAATAGACAGATCGCTGAGATAGGTGCCTCACTGATTAAGCATTGGTAACTG
TCAGACCAAGTTTACTCATATATACTTTAGATTGATTTAAAACTTCATTTTTAATTTAAAAGGATCTAGG
TGAAGATCCTTTTTGATAATCTCATGACCAAAATCCCTTAACGTGAGTTTTCGTTCCACTGAGCGTCAGA
CCCCGTAGAAAAGATCAAAGGATCTTCTTGAGATCCTTTTTTTCTGCGCGTAATCTGCTGCTTGCAAACA
AAAAAACCACCGCTACCAGCGGTGGTTTGTTTGCCGGATCAAGAGCTACCAACTCTTTTTCCGAAGGTAA
CTGGCTTCAGCAGAGCGCAGATACCAAATACTGTTCTTCTAGTGTAGCCGTAGTTAGGCCACCACTTCAA
GAACTCTGTAGCACCGCCTACATACCTCGCTCTGCTAATCCTGTTACCAGTGGCTGCTGCCAGTGGCGAT
AAGTCGTGTCTTACCGGGTTGGACTCAAGACGATAGTTACCGGATAAGGCGCAGCGGTCGGGCTGAACGG
GGGGTTCGTGCACACAGCCCAGCTTGGAGCGAACGACCTACACCGAACTGAGATACCTACAGCGTGAGCT
ATGAGAAAGCGCCACGCTTCCCGAAGGGAGAAAGGCGGACAGGTATCCGGTAAGCGGCAGGGTCGGAACA
GGAGAGCGCACGAGGGAGCTTCCAGGGGGAAACGCCTGGTATCTTTATAGTCCTGTCGGGTTTCGCCACC
TCTGACTTGAGCGTCGATTTTTGTGATGCTCGTCAGGGGGGCGGAGCCTATGGAAAAACGCCAGCAACGC
GGCCTTTTTACGGTTCCTGGCCTTTTGCTGGCCTTTTGCTCACATGTTCTTTCCTGCGTTATCCCCTGAT
TCTGTGGATAACCGTATTACCGCCTTTGAGTGAGCTGATACCGCTCGCCGCAGCCGAACGACCGAGCGCA
GCGAGTCAGTGAGCGAGGAAGCGGAAGAGCGCCCAATACGCAAACCGCCTCTCCCCGCGCGTTGGCCGAT
TCATTAATGCAGCTGGCACGACAGGTTTCCCGACTGGAAAGCGGGCAGTGAGCGCAACGCAATTAATGTG
AGTTAGCTCACTCATTAGGCACCCCAGGCTTTACACTTTATGCTTCCGGCTCGTATGTTGTGTGGAATTG
TGAGCGGATAACAATTTCACACAGGAAACAGCTATGACCATGATTACGCCAAGCGCGCAATTAACCCTCA
CTAAAGGGAACAAAAGCTGGAGCTGCAAGCTTAATGTAGTCTTATGCAATACTCTTGTAGTCTTGCAACA
TGGTAACGATGAGTTAGCAACATGCCTTACAAGGAGAGAAAAAGCACCGTGCATGCCGATTGGTGGAAGT
AAGGTGGTACGATCGTGCCTTATTAGGAAGGCAACAGACGGGTCTGACATGGATTGGACGAACCACTGAA
TTGCCGCATTGCAGAGATATTGTATTTAAGTGCCTAGCTCGATACATAAACGGGTCTCTCTGGTTAGACC
AGATCTGAGCCTGGGAGCTCTCTGGCTAACTAGGGAACCCACTGCTTAAGCCTCAATAAAGCTTGCCTTG
AGTGCTTCAAGTAGTGTGTGCCCGTCTGTTGTGTGACTCTGGTAACTAGAGATCCCTCAGACCCTTTTAG
TCAGTGTGGAAAATCTCTAGCAGTGGCGCCCGAACAGGGACTTGAAAGCGAAAGGGAAACCAGAGGAGCT
CTCTCGACGCAGGACTCGGCTTGCTGAAGCGCGCACGGCAAGAGGCGAGGGGCGGCGACTGGTGAGTACG
CCAAAAATTTTGACTAGCGGAGGCTAGAAGGAGAGAGATGGGTGCGAGAGCGTCAGTATTAAGCGGGGGA
GAATTAGATCGCGATGGGAAAAAATTCGGTTAAGGCCAGGGGGAAAGAAAAAATATAAATTAAAACATAT
AGTATGGGCAAGCAGGGAGCTAGAACGATTCGCAGTTAATCCTGGCCTGTTAGAAACATCAGAAGGCTGT
AGACAAATACTGGGACAGCTACAACCATCCCTTCAGACAGGATCAGAAGAACTTAGATCATTATATAATA
CAGTAGCAACCCTCTATTGTGTGCATCAAAGGATAGAGATAAAAGACACCAAGGAAGCTTTAGACAAGAT
AGAGGAAGAGCAAAACAAAAGTAAGACCACCGCACAGCAAGCGGCCGCTGATCTTCAGACCTGGAGGAGG
AGATATGAGGGACAATTGGAGAAGTGAATTATATAAATATAAAGTAGTAAAAATTGAACCATTAGGAGTA
GCACCCACCAAGGCAAAGAGAAGAGTGGTGCAGAGAGAAAAAAGAGCAGTGGGAATAGGAGCTTTGTTCC
TTGGGTTCTTGGGAGCAGCAGGAAGCACTATGGGCGCAGCGTCAATGACGCTGACGGTACAGGCCAGACA
ATTATTGTCTGGTATAGTGCAGCAGCAGAACAATTTGCTGAGGGCTATTGAGGCGCAACAGCATCTGTTG
CAACTCACAGTCTGGGGCATCAAGCAGCTCCAGGCAAGAATCCTGGCTGTGGAAAGATACCTAAAGGATC
AACAGCTCCTGGGGATTTGGGGTTGCTCTGGAAAACTCATTTGCACCACTGCTGTGCCTTGGAATGCTAG
TTGGAGTAATAAATCTCTGGAACAGATTTGGAATCACACGACCTGGATGGAGTGGGACAGAGAAATTAAC
AATTACACAAGCTTAATACACTCCTTAATTGAAGAATCGCAAAACCAGCAAGAAAAGAATGAACAAGAAT
TATTGGAATTAGATAAATGGGCAAGTTTGTGGAATTGGTTTAACATAACAAATTGGCTGTGGTATATAAA
ATTATTCATAATGATAGTAGGAGGCTTGGTAGGTTTAAGAATAGTTTTTGCTGTACTTTCTATAGTGAAT
AGAGTTAGGCAGGGATATTCACCATTATCGTTTCAGACCCACCTCCCAACCCCGAGGGGACCCGACAGGC
CCGAAGGAATAGAAGAAGAAGGTGGAGAGAGAGACAGAGACAGATCCATTCGATTAGTGAACGGATCTCG
ACGGTATCGATCACGAGACTAGCCTCGAGCGGCCGCCCCCTTCACCGAGGGCCTATTTCCCATGATTCCT
TCATATTTGCATATACGATACAAGGCTGTTAGAGAGATAATTGGAATTAATTTGACTGTAAACACAAAGA
TATTAGTACAAAATACGTGACGTAGAAAGTAATAATTTCTTGGGTAGTTTGCAGTTTTAAAATTATGTTT
TAAAATGGACTATCA
Features (pLannotate 1.2.2; 28 found; start..end, strand, type, name):
    131..334     +  promoter       CMV promoter: human cytomegalovirus (CMV) immediate early promoter
    396..1285    +  CDS            HaloTag® (fragment): modified bacterial dehalogenase that forms covalent bonds with chloroalkane derivatives
   1385..1502    +  misc_feature   cPPT/CTS: central polypurine tract and central termination sequence of HIV-1
   1551..2061    +  promoter       hPGK promoter: human phosphoglycerate kinase 1 promoter
   2083..2682    +  CDS            PuroR: puromycin N-acetyltransferase; pac from Streptomyces alboniger; confers resistance to puromycin
   2725..2808    +  CDS            nef (fragment): NEF_HV1Z2 - Experimental evidence at protein level: Swiss-Prot protein existence level 1. Extracellular Nef protein targets CD4(+) T-lymphocytes for apoptosis by interacting with CXCR4 surface receptors. From Human immunodeficiency virus type 1 group M subtype D (isolate Z2/CDC-Z34) (HIV-1).
   2810..3043    +  LTR            3' LTR (ΔU3): self-inactivating 3' long terminal repeat (LTR) from HIV-1
   3115..3236    +  polyA_signal   SV40 poly(A) signal: SV40 polyadenylation signal
   3276..3411    +  rep_origin     SV40 ori: SV40 origin of replication
   3432..3450    -  promoter       T7 promoter: promoter for bacteriophage T7 RNA polymerase
   3458..3613    +  CDS            lacZα (fragment): LacZα fragment of β-galactosidase; lacZ fragment
   3618..4046    +  rep_origin     f1 ori (sequence partly withheld): f1 bacteriophage origin of replication; arrow indicates direction of (+) strand synthesis
   4099..4203    +  promoter       AmpR promoter: bla
   4204..5064    +  CDS            AmpR: β-lactamase; bla; confers resistance to ampicillin, carbenicillin, and related antibiotics
   5235..5823    +  rep_origin     ori: high-copy-number ColE1/pMB1/pBR322/pUC origin of replication
   6006..6098    +  CDS            lacI (fragment): lac repressor; lacI; The lac repressor binds to the lac operator to inhibit transcription in E. coli. This inhibition can be relieved by adding lactose or isopropyl-β-D-thiogalactopyranoside (IPTG).
   6111..6132    +  protein_bind   CAP binding site: CAP binding activates transcription in the presence of cAMP. E. coli catabolite activator protein
   6147..6177    +  promoter       lac promoter: promoter for the E. coli lac operon
   6185..6201    +  protein_bind   lac operator: The lac repressor binds to the lac operator to inhibit transcription in E. coli. This inhibition can be relieved by adding lactose or isopropyl-β-D-thiogalactopyranoside (IPTG). lac repressor encoded by lacI
   6246..6264    +  promoter       T3 promoter: promoter for bacteriophage T3 RNA polymerase
   6292..6518    +  promoter       RSV promoter: Rous sarcoma virus enhancer/promoter
   6519..6699    +  LTR            5' LTR (truncated): truncated 5' long terminal repeat (LTR) from HIV-1
   6746..6871    +  misc_feature   HIV-1 Ψ: packaging signal of human immunodeficiency virus type 1
   6855..7218    +  CDS            HIV-1 gag (fragment): gag protein from human immunodeficiency virus 1; gag
   7364..7597    +  misc_feature   RRE: The Rev response element (RRE) of HIV-1 allows for Rev-dependent mRNA export from the nucleus to the cytoplasm.
   7974..8074    +  CDS            Rev (fragment): human immunodeficiency virus 1 (HIV-1) Rev protein; rev; enhances nuclear export of unspliced and incompletely spliced viral mRNAs
   8124..5       +  promoter       U6 promoter (fragment) (across the origin): RNA polymerase III promoter for human U6 snRNA
   8298..130     +  enhancer       CMV enhancer (fragment) (across the origin): human cytomegalovirus immediate early enhancer; contains an 18-bp deletion relative to the standard CMV enhancer
