[The description below was written by a language model from this plasmid's Addgene catalogue record and pLannotate feature annotations shown in this document.]
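Description:
pLJM1-Halo-NLS is a third-generation-style, self-inactivating HIV-1 lentiviral transfer vector built on the pLJM1-puro backbone (about 8.3 kb in total) for expressing a nuclear-targeted HaloTag protein in mammalian cells. It is propagated in E. coli through a high-copy ColE1/pUC-type origin with ampicillin selection (AmpR under its own bla promoter). The backbone also carries an f1 ori, an SV40 ori, and remnants of a lac/lacZα cloning region flanked by T3 and T7 promoters.

The viral genome is transcribed from a chimeric RSV promoter fused to a truncated 5' LTR, which makes packaging independent of Tat. This is followed by the Ψ packaging signal with a partial gag sequence, and the Rev response element for Rev-dependent nuclear export of the genomic RNA. Within the provirus, the CMV enhancer/promoter drives the HaloTag coding sequence, a modified bacterial dehalogenase that bonds covalently to chloroalkane ligands. According to the catalogue entry, an SV40 nuclear localization signal is fused to its C terminus; the NLS is not separately annotated in the feature table, where HaloTag is called as a fragment. Downstream lie a cPPT/CTS element, which aids nuclear import of the pre-integration complex, and an hPGK promoter driving puromycin N-acetyltransferase for selection of transduced cells. The cassette ends in a ΔU3 3' LTR, which inactivates LTR promoter activity after integration, followed by an SV40 poly(A) signal. A short U6 promoter fragment upstream of the CMV enhancer appears to be a backbone remnant.

The stated purpose is lentiviral delivery of NLS-tagged HaloTag. This supports making stable, puromycin-selected cell lines in which the nucleus can be labelled with HaloTag ligands, though the record names no specific downstream application.
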