Addgene plasmid #250858: pLJM1-Halo-NLS
Purpose: lentiviral vector for expressing HaloTag protein with an SV40 NLS signal
Depositing lab: Britt Glaunsinger. Depositing organization: University of California, Berkeley.
Backbone
  Vector backbone: pLJM1-puro
  Backbone size w/o insert (bp): 7345
  Total vector size (bp): 8302
  Vector type: Mammalian Expression, Lentiviral
  Selectable markers: Puromycin
Growth in bacteria
  Bacterial resistance: Ampicillin, 100 μg/mL
  Growth temperature: 30°C
  Growth strain: NEB Stable
  Copy number: Unknown
Gene/Insert
  Gene/Insert name: HaloTag
  Promoter: CMV promoter
  Tag / fusion protein: SV40 NLS (C terminal on insert)
  Cloning method: Other
  Sequencing primers: 5′ CGCAAATGGGCGGTAGGCGTG
Terms and licenses: Academic/Nonprofit Terms; Industry Terms: Not Available to Industry
How to cite: pLJM1-Halo-NLS was a gift from Britt Glaunsinger (Addgene plasmid # 250858 ; http://n2t.net/addgene:250858 ; RRID:Addgene_250858)
